Addgene plasmid #244562: CL20_mEGFP_FOidr_010
Purpose: Express mEGFP-tagged intrinsically disordered protein (IDR), FOidr_010, derived from human fusion protein ARID1B_ZNF384
Depositing lab: Richard Kriwacki. Depositing organization: St. Jude Children's Research Hospital. Publication: Proteome-wide computational analyses reveal links between protein condensate formation and RNA biology. Maiti S, Tripathi S, Baggett DW, Phillips AH, Park CG, Wang J, Wahiduzzaman, Freyaldenhoven WT, Kinger S, Pioso BJ, Bollinger JC, Somjee R, Lang B, Babu MM, Kriwacki RW. Sci Adv. 2025 Dec 5;11(49):eady1420. doi: 10.1126/sciadv.ady1420. Epub 2025 Dec 3. PubMed 41337585.
Backbone
  Vector backbone: CL20
  Vector type: Mammalian Expression
Growth in bacteria
  Bacterial resistance: Ampicillin, 100 μg/mL
  Growth temperature: 37°C
  Growth strain: NEB Stable
  Copy number: High Copy
Gene/Insert
  Gene/Insert name: FOidr_010
  Species: H. sapiens (human)
  Mutation: Unmutated
  Tag / fusion protein: monomeric EGFP (N terminal on insert)
  Cloning method: Restriction Enzyme; 5′ cloning site Unknown (unknown if destroyed)
Terms and licenses: Academic/Nonprofit Terms; Industry Terms: Not Available to Industry
Depositor comments: ARID1B_ZNF384_1_260
How to cite: CL20_mEGFP_FOidr_010 was a gift from Richard Kriwacki (Addgene plasmid # 244562 ; http://n2t.net/addgene:244562 ; RRID:Addgene_244562)
