[The description below was written by a language model from this plasmid's Addgene catalogue record and pLannotate feature annotations shown in this document.]
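Description:
CL20_mEGFP_FOidr_010 is a mammalian expression plasmid built on the CL20 backbone, which the feature table shows to be an HIV-1-derived, self-inactivating lentiviral transfer vector, although the catalogue lists it only as mammalian expression. It is maintained in E. coli through a high-copy ColE1/pUC-type origin and selected with ampicillin via the β-lactamase gene. It is propagated in a recombination-reduced strain, a common choice for LTR-containing plasmids. The viral portion comprises a CMV enhancer fused to a truncated 5' LTR, which would drive Tat-independent genomic RNA transcription in packaging cells. This is followed by the Ψ packaging signal with a partial gag sequence, the cPPT/CTS, the Rev response element for Rev-dependent nuclear export, and a ΔU3 3' LTR backed by a rabbit β-globin polyadenylation signal. An SV40 origin and SV40 poly(A) signal also lie in the backbone, along with remnants of lac regulatory sequences. No mammalian selection marker or WPRE is annotated.

The payload sits between the RRE and the 3' LTR. An internal CMV enhancer/promoter drives an open reading frame encoding monomeric EGFP fused at the N terminus of FOidr_010. This is an unmutated intrinsically disordered region from the human oncogenic fusion protein ARID1B_ZNF384, and the depositor comment indicates residues 1–260. The annotated insert matches ARID1B, consistent with the segment coming from the ARID1B portion of the fusion. The construct allows the fluorescently tagged IDR to be expressed and visualised in mammalian cells. The associated study concerns protein condensate formation and RNA biology, so it is presumably used to assess whether this region forms condensates in cells.
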