Features (pLannotate 1.2.2; 29 found; start..end, strand, type, name):
    199..254     -  polyA_signal   β-globin poly(A) signal: rabbit β-globin polyadenylation signal (Gil and Proudfoot, 1987)
    340..475     -  LTR            3' LTR (ΔU3) (fragment): self-inactivating 3' long terminal repeat (LTR) from HIV-1
    477..545     -  CDS            nef (fragment): NEF_HV1Z2 - Experimental evidence at protein level: Swiss-Prot protein existence level 1. Extracellular Nef protein targets CD4(+) T-lymphocytes for apoptosis by interacting with CXCR4 surface receptors. From Human immunodeficiency virus type 1 group M subtype D (isolate Z2/CDC-Z34) (HIV-1).
    616..1356    -  CDS            ARID1B (fragment): ARI1B_HUMAN - Also known as BAF250B, DAN15, KIAA1235, OSA2. Experimental evidence at protein level: Swiss-Prot protein existence level 1. Involved in transcriptional activation and repression of select genes by chromatin remodeling (alteration of DNA-nucleosome topology). Component of SWI/SNF chromatin remodeling complexes that carry out key enzymatic activities, changing chromatin structure by altering DNA-histone contacts within a nucleosome in an ATP-dependent manner. Belongs to the neural progenitors-specific chromatin remodeling complex (npBAF complex) and the neuron-specific chromatin re
   1393..2109    -  CDS            mEGFP: mEGFP is a basic (constitutively fluorescent) green fluorescent protein published in 2002, derived from Aequorea victoria. It has moderate acid sensitivity.
   2123..2160    -  misc_feature   MCS (fragment): multiple cloning site
   2159..2175    -  promoter       tight TRE promoter (fragment): Tet-responsive promoter PTight, consisting of seven tet operator sequences followed by the minimal CMV promoter
   2191..2394    -  promoter       CMV promoter: human cytomegalovirus (CMV) immediate early promoter
   2395..2698    -  enhancer       CMV enhancer: human cytomegalovirus immediate early enhancer
   2766..2782    -  misc_feature   MCS (fragment): multiple cloning site
   2782..2807    -  CDS            Rev (fragment): human immunodeficiency virus 1 (HIV-1) Rev protein; rev; enhances nuclear export of unspliced and incompletely spliced viral mRNAs
   3184..3417    -  misc_feature   RRE: The Rev response element (RRE) of HIV-1 allows for Rev-dependent mRNA export from the nucleus to the cytoplasm.
   3551..3634    -  CDS            vif (fragment): VIF_HV1BR - Experimental evidence at protein level: Swiss-Prot protein existence level 1. Counteracts the innate antiviral activity of host APOBEC3F and APOBEC3G. Forms a complex with host APOBEC3F and APOBEC3G thus preventing the entry of these lethally hypermutating enzymes into progeny virions. Recruits an active E3 ubiquitin ligase complex composed of elongin BC, CUL5, and RBX2 to induce polyubiquitination of APOBEC3G and APOBEC3F. In turn, they are directed to the 26S proteasome for degradation. Vif interaction with APOBEC3G also blocks its cytidine deaminase activity in a proteasome-inde
   3777..3894    -  misc_feature   cPPT/CTS: central polypurine tract and central termination sequence of HIV-1
   4043..4402    -  CDS            HIV-1 gag (fragment): gag protein from human immunodeficiency virus 1; gag
   4386..4511    -  misc_feature   HIV-1 Ψ: packaging signal of human immunodeficiency virus type 1
   4558..4815    -  LTR            5' LTR (truncated): truncated 5' long terminal repeat (LTR) from HIV-1
   4817..5196    -  enhancer       CMV enhancer: human cytomegalovirus immediate early enhancer
   5227..5331    +  promoter       AmpR promoter: bla
   5332..6192    +  CDS            AmpR: β-lactamase; bla; confers resistance to ampicillin, carbenicillin, and related antibiotics
   6363..6951    +  rep_origin     ori: high-copy-number ColE1/pMB1/pBR322/pUC origin of replication
   7134..7188    +  CDS            lacI (fragment): lac repressor; lacI; The lac repressor binds to the lac operator to inhibit transcription in E. coli. This inhibition can be relieved by adding lactose or isopropyl-β-D-thiogalactopyranoside (IPTG).
   7190..7324    -  polyA_signal   SV40 poly(A) signal: SV40 polyadenylation signal
   7344..7479    -  rep_origin     SV40 ori: SV40 origin of replication
   7503..7525    -  promoter       SV40 promoter (fragment): SV40 enhancer and early promoter
   7532..7571    +  CDS            lacI (fragment): lac repressor; lacI; The lac repressor binds to the lac operator to inhibit transcription in E. coli. This inhibition can be relieved by adding lactose or isopropyl-β-D-thiogalactopyranoside (IPTG).
   7584..7605    +  protein_bind   CAP binding site: CAP binding activates transcription in the presence of cAMP. E. coli catabolite activator protein
   7620..7650    +  promoter       lac promoter: promoter for the E. coli lac operon
   7658..7674    +  protein_bind   lac operator: The lac repressor binds to the lac operator to inhibit transcription in E. coli. This inhibition can be relieved by adding lactose or isopropyl-β-D-thiogalactopyranoside (IPTG). lac repressor encoded by lacI
>Addgene plasmid #244562 | CL20_mEGFP_FOidr_010 | addgene full sequence | sequence record 487929 | Addgene NGS Result
AAAAAAAATCTAACCTCAAGTCAAGGCTTTTCTATGGAATAAGGAATGGACAGCAGGGGGCTGTTTCATA
TACTGATGACCTCTTTATAGCCAACCTTTGTTCATGGCAGCCAGCATATGGGCATATGTTGCCAAACTCT
AAACCAAATACTCATTCTGATGTTTTAAATGATTTGCCCTCCCATATGTCCTTCCGAGTGAGAGACACAA
AAAATTCCAACACACTATTGCAATGAAAATAAATTTCCTTTATTAGCCAGAAGTCAGATGCTCAAGGGGC
TTCATGATGTCCCCATAATTTTTGGCAGAGGGAAAAAGATCTGCTAGCTCGAGCAGCTGAAGCTTTATTG
AGGCTTAAGCAGTGGGTTCCCTAGTTAGCCAGAGAGCTCCCAGGCTCAGATCTGGTCTAACCAGAGAGAC
CCAGTACAGGCAAAAAGCAGATCTTGTCTTCTTTGGGAGTGAATTAGCCCTTCCAGTCCCCCCTTTTCTT
TTAAAAAGTGGCTAAGATCTACAGCTGCCTTGTAAGTCATTGGTCTTAAAGGTACCGTAATCTTATCTAG
AACCGGTTCACCAGAAGTACGGGTTCGAATTAAAGTGGCTCTCTTCCATCCGACCGGCGGAGCTATTAAC
CATTGCCGGCGCCATGCTGTACGGCGGTGCCTGGGTGTTCATCAGAGAGCTGGAGTTGTTCATCGGCTGG
CTGTACGGGCTAGATGATGCCATCAGGCCAGACTGGTTCATGCCCGGGAAGGAGCCTTGACGGCTTTGCG
CGCTGTTCGCAGCAGCCTGCATAACCGCTGCCGCCGCCTCTTGGGCCTTGCGGTTCACGGTCGGCATCGG
CGGACCCATGCCAGGGCCACCTTGTTGGCTCATTCCCGGGGAAGACGGCGTCATGCTAGACATATTACCC
GGAAACGGACGGTTTTGCATACCTGCCGACGGCATACGACCCAGTGGTACCGCACCACACGGCTGGCTCG
GGCCTTGGCCATGCATCTGGTTATTCGCGCTAATCCCCATACCTGGACCCGGACCGGAGTAGCTCGCAGA
CGGAACGCCGCTATACGCTGGCGGGCGGGAATAGTTGCCTTGCGGACCGTATTGGCTCATCTGCGGGCCG
TAGGTACCGGAGCTGTTGCTCTGTTGGAACGAACTGATGCCAGCGTGCATCTGGCCACCCGGAGAAGGGT
GCGGGCTCATGCTCGGGCCGGTCTGTTGCGGACCATACTGTGCCATCTGCGGATTACGCTGCGTGCCAGC
CATAAAACCACGTTCCTGAGGCATCGGCGATTGACTTAACGCGGGATGGCTAGAGGACTCTGATTGACTT
CCGGGGGGCTGTGGAGGCATCCGGGAAGCGGCCGCACTTCCCCCGGAGCCTCCGCTTCCGCCCTTGTACA
GCTCGTCCATGCCGAGAGTGATCCCGGCGGCGGTCACGAACTCCAGCAGGACCATGTGATCGCGCTTCTC
GTTGGGGTCTTTGCTCAGCTTGGACTGGGTGCTCAGGTAGTGGTTGTCGGGCAGCAGCACGGGGCCGTCG
CCGATGGGGGTGTTCTGCTGGTAGTGGTCGGCGAGCTGCACGCTGCCGTCCTCGATGTTGTGGCGGATCT
TGAAGTTCACCTTGATGCCGTTCTTCTGCTTGTCGGCCATGATATAGACGTTGTGGCTGTTGTAGTTGTA
CTCCAGCTTGTGCCCCAGGATGTTGCCGTCCTCCTTGAAGTCGATGCCCTTCAGCTCGATGCGGTTCACC
AGGGTGTCGCCCTCGAACTTCACCTCGGCGCGGGTCTTGTAGTTGCCGTCGTCCTTGAAGAAGATGGTGC
GCTCCTGGACGTAGCCTTCGGGCATGGCGGACTTGAAGAAGTCGTGCTGCTTCATGTGGTCGGGGTAGCG
GCTGAAGCACTGCACGCCGTAGGTCAGGGTGGTCACGAGGGTGGGCCAGGGCACGGGCAGCTTGCCGGTG
GTGCAGATGAACTTCAGGGTCAGCTTGCCGTAGGTGGCATCGCCCTCGCCCTCGCCGGACACGCTGAACT
TGTGGCCGTTTACGTCGCCGTCCAGCTCGACCAGGATGGGCACCACCCCGGTGAACAGCTCCTCGCCCTT
GCTCACCATGGTGGCGACCGGTGGATCCCGGGCCCGCGGTACCGTCGACTGCAGAATTCGGTTCACTAAA
CGAGCCCGGTTCACTAAACGAGCTCTGCTTATATAGACCTCCCACCGTACACGCCTACCGCCCATTTGCG
TCAATGGGGCGGAGTTGTTACGACATTTTGGAAAGTCCCGTTGATTTTGGTGCCAAAACAAACTCCCATT
GACGTCAATGGGGTGGAGACTTGGAAATCCCCGTGAGTCAAACCGCTATCCACGCCCATTGATGTACTGC
CAAAACCGCATCACCATGGTAATAGCGATGACTAATACGTAGATGTACTGCCAAGTAGGAAAGTCCCATA
AGGTCATGTACTGGGCATAATGCCAGGCGGGCCATTTACCGTCATTGACGTCAATAGGGGGCGTACTTGG
CATATGATACACTTGATGTACTGCCAAGTGGGCAGTTTACCGTAAATACTCCACCCATTGACGTCAATGG
AAAGTCCCTATTGGCGTTACTATGGGAACATACGTCATTATTGACGTCAATGGGCGGGGGTCGTTGGGCG
GTCAGCCAGGCGGGCCATTTACCGTAAGTTATGTAACGCGGAACTCCATATATGGGCTATGAACTAATGA
CCCCGTAATTGATTACTATTAATAACTAGCACGCGTTCGAAGCTTGAGCTCGGTCCCCTCGGGGTTGGGA
GGTGGGTCTGAAACGATAATGGTGAATATCCCTGCCTAACTCTATTCACTATAGAAAGTACAGCAAAAAC
TATTCTTAAACCTACCAAGCCTCCTACTATCATTATGAATAATTTTATATACCACAGCCAATTTGTTATG
TTAAACCAATTCCACAAACTTGCCCATTTATCTAATTCCAATAATTCTTGTTCATTCTTTTCTTGCTGGT
TTTGCGATTCTTCAATTAAGGAGTGTATTAAGCTTGTGTAATTGTTAATTTCTCTGTCCCACTCCATCCA
GGTCGTGTGATTCCAAATCTGTTCCAGAGATTTATTACTCCAACTAGCATTCCAAGGCACAGCAGTGGTG
CAAATGAGTTTTCCAGAGCAACCCCAAATCCCCAGGAGCTGTTGATCCTTTAGGTATCTTTCCACAGCCA
GGATTCTTGCCTGGAGCTGCTTGATGCCCCAGACTGTGAGTTGCAACAGATGCTGTTGCGCCTCAATAGC
CCTCAGCAAATTGTTCTGCTGCTGCACTATACCAGACAATAATTGTCTGGCCTGTACCGTCAGCGTCATT
GACGCTGCGCCCATAGTGCTTCCTGCTGCTCCCAAGAACCCAAGGAACAAAGCTCCTATTCCCACTGCTC
TTTTTTCTCTCTGCACCACTCTTCTCTTTGCCTTGGTGGGTGCTACTCCTAATGGTTCAATTTTTACTAC
TTTATATTTATATAATTCACTTCTCCAATTGTCCCTCATATCTCCTCCTTATGGTGTTTTACTAAACTTT
TCCATGTTCTAATCCTCATCCTGTCTACTTGCCACACAATCATCACCTGCCATCTGTTTTCCATAATCCC
TAATGATCTTTGCTTTTCTTCTTGGCACTACTTTTATGTCACTATTATCTTGTATTACTACTGCCCCTTC
ACCTTTCCAGAGGAGCTTTGCTGGTCCTTTCCAAAGTGGATTTCTGCTGTCCCTGTAATAAACCCGAAAA
TTTTGAATTTTTGTAATTTGTTTTTGTAATTCTTTAGTTTGTATGTCTGTTGCTATTATGTCTACTATTC
TTTCCCCTGCACTGTACCCCCCAATCCCCCCTTTTCTTTTAAAATTGTGGATGAATACTGCCATTTGTAC
TGCTGTCTTAAGATGTTCAGCCTGATCTCTTACCTGTCCTATAATTTTCTTTAATTCTTTATTCATAGAT
TCTACTACTCCTTGACTTTGGGGATTGTAGGGAATTTCCAGGTCTGAAGATCCTGCTGCTTGCTGTGCTT
TTTTCTTACTTTTGTTTTGCTCTTCCTCTATCTTGTCTAAAGCTTCCTTGGTGTCTTTTATCTCTATCCT
TTGATGCACACAATAGAGGGTTGCTACTGTATTATATAATGATCTAAGTTCTTCTGATCCTGTCTGAAGG
GATGGTTGTAGCTGTCCCAGTATTTGTCTACAGCCTTCTGATGTTTCTAACAGGCCAGTATTAACTGCGA
ATCGTTCTAGCTCCCTGCTTGCCCATACTATATGTTTTAATTTATATTTTTTCTTTCCCCCTGGCCTTAA
CCGAATTTTTTCCCATCGCGATCTAATTCTCCCCCGCTTAATACTGACGCTCTCGCACCCATCTCTCTCC
TTCTAGCCTCCGCTAGTCAAAATTTTTGGCGTACTCACCAGTCGCCGCCCCTCGCCTCTTGCCGTGCGCG
CTTCAGCAAGCCGAGTCCTGCGTCGAGAGAGCTCCTCTGGTTTCCCTTTCGCTTTCAAGTCCCTGTTCGG
GCGCCACTGCTAGAGATTTTCCACACTGACTAAAAGGGTCTGAGGGATCTCTAGTTACCAGAGTCACACA
ACAGACGGGCACACACTACTTGAAGCACTCAAGGCAAGCTTTATTGAGGCTTAAGCAGTGGGTTCCCTAG
TTAGCCAGAGAGCTCCCAGGCTCAGATCTGGTCTAACCAGAGAGACCCAGTACAGGCAAAAAGCAGCTGC
TTATATGCAGGATCTGAGGGCTCGCCACTCCCCAGTCCCGCCCAGGCCACGCCTCCCATGGTAATAGCGA
TGACTAATACGTAGATGTACTGCCAAGTAGGAAAGTCCCATAAGGTCATGTACTGGGCATAATGCCAGGC
GGGCCATTTACCGTCATTGACGTCAATAGGGGGCGTACTTGGCATATGATACACTTGATGTACTGCCAAG
TGGGCAGTTTACCGTAAATACTCCACCCATTGACGTCAATGGAAAGTCCCTATTGGCGTTACTATGGGAA
CATACGTCATTATTGACGTCAATGGGCGGGGGTCGTTGGGCGGTCAGCCAGGCGGGCCATTTACCGTAAG
TTATGTAACGCGGAACTCCATATATGGGCTATGAACTAATGACCCCGTAATTGATTACTATTAATAACTA
GTCAATAATCAATGTCGACCCAGGTGGCACTTTTCGGGGAAATGTGCGCGGAACCCCTATTTGTTTATTT
TTCTAAATACATTCAAATATGTATCCGCTCATGAGACAATAACCCTGATAAATGCTTCAATAATATTGAA
AAAGGAAGAGTATGAGTATTCAACATTTCCGTGTCGCCCTTATTCCCTTTTTTGCGGCATTTTGCCTTCC
TGTTTTTGCTCACCCAGAAACGCTGGTGAAAGTAAAAGATGCTGAAGATCAGTTGGGTGCACGAGTGGGT
TACATCGAACTGGATCTCAACAGCGGTAAGATCCTTGAGAGTTTTCGCCCCGAAGAACGTTTTCCAATGA
TGAGCACTTTTAAAGTTCTGCTATGTGGCGCGGTATTATCCCGTATTGACGCCGGGCAAGAGCAACTCGG
TCGCCGCATACACTATTCTCAGAATGACTTGGTTGAGTACTCACCAGTCACAGAAAAGCATCTTACGGAT
GGCATGACAGTAAGAGAATTATGCAGTGCTGCCATAACCATGAGTGATAACACTGCGGCCAACTTACTTC
TGACAACGATCGGAGGACCGAAGGAGCTAACCGCTTTTTTGCACAACATGGGGGATCATGTAACTCGCCT
TGATCGTTGGGAACCGGAGCTGAATGAAGCCATACCAAACGACGAGCGTGACACCACGATGCCTGTAGCA
ATGGCAACAACGTTGCGCAAACTATTAACTGGCGAACTACTTACTCTAGCTTCCCGGCAACAATTAATAG
ACTGGATGGAGGCGGATAAAGTTGCAGGACCACTTCTGCGCTCGGCCCTTCCGGCTGGCTGGTTTATTGC
TGATAAATCTGGAGCCGGTGAGCGTGGGTCTCGCGGTATCATTGCAGCACTGGGGCCAGATGGTAAGCCC
TCCCGTATCGTAGTTATCTACACGACGGGGAGTCAGGCAACTATGGATGAACGAAATAGACAGATCGCTG
AGATAGGTGCCTCACTGATTAAGCATTGGTAACTGTCAGACCAAGTTTACTCATATATACTTTAGATTGA
TTTAAAACTTCATTTTTAATTTAAAAGGATCTAGGTGAAGATCCTTTTTGATAATCTCATGACCAAAATC
CCTTAACGTGAGTTTTCGTTCCACTGAGCGTCAGACCCCGTAGAAAAGATCAAAGGATCTTCTTGAGATC
CTTTTTTTCTGCGCGTAATCTGCTGCTTGCAAACAAAAAAACCACCGCTACCAGCGGTGGTTTGTTTGCC
GGATCAAGAGCTACCAACTCTTTTTCCGAAGGTAACTGGCTTCAGCAGAGCGCAGATACCAAATACTGTT
CTTCTAGTGTAGCCGTAGTTAGGCCACCACTTCAAGAACTCTGTAGCACCGCCTACATACCTCGCTCTGC
TAATCCTGTTACCAGTGGCTGCTGCCAGTGGCGATAAGTCGTGTCTTACCGGGTTGGACTCAAGACGATA
GTTACCGGATAAGGCGCAGCGGTCGGGCTGAACGGGGGGTTCGTGCACACAGCCCAGCTTGGAGCGAACG
ACCTACACCGAACTGAGATACCTACAGCGTGAGCTATGAGAAAGCGCCACGCTTCCCGAAGGGAGAAAGG
CGGACAGGTATCCGGTAAGCGGCAGGGTCGGAACAGGAGAGCGCACGAGGGAGCTTCCAGGGGGAAACGC
CTGGTATCTTTATAGTCCTGTCGGGTTTCGCCACCTCTGACTTGAGCGTCGATTTTTGTGATGCTCGTCA
GGGGGGCGGAGCCTATGGAAAAACGCCAGCAACGCGGCCTTTTTACGGTTCCTGGCCTTTTGCTGGCCTT
TTGCTCACATGTTCTTTCCTGCGTTATCCCCTGCTTCTGTGGATAACCGTATTACCGCCTTTGAGTGAGC
TGATACCGCTCGCCGCAGCCGAACGACCGAGCGCAGCGAGTCAGTGAGCGAGGAAGCGGAAGAGCGCCCA
ATACGCAAACCGCCTCTCCCCGCGCGTTGGCCGATTCATTAATGCAGCGGATCCAGACATGATAAGATAC
ATTGATGAGTTTGGACAAACCACAACTAGAATGCAGTGAAAAAAATGCTTTATTTGTGAAATTTGTGATG
CTATTGCTTTATTTGTAACCATTATAAGCTGCAATAAACAAGTTAGCTTTTTGCAAAAGCCTAGGCCTCC
AAAAAAGCCTCCTCACTACTTCTGGAATAGCTCAGAGGCCGAGGCGGCCTCGGCCTCTGCATAAATAAAA
AAAATTAGTCAGCCATGGGGCGGAGAATGGGCGGAACTGGGCGGAGTTAGGGGCGGGATGGGCGGAGTTA
GGGGCGGGACTATGGTTGCTGACTAATTGAGATGCGGATCCGCTGGCACGACAGGTTTCCCGACTGGAAA
GCGGGCAGTGAGCGCAACGCAATTAATGTGAGTTAGCTCACTCATTAGGCACCCCAGGCTTTACACTTTA
TGCTTCCGGCTCGTATGTTGTGTGGAATTGTGAGCGGATAACAATTTCACACAGGAAACAGCTATGACCA
TGATTACGCCAAGCTTGGGCTGCAGGTCGAGGGATCTCCATAAGAGAAGAGGGACAGCTATGACTGGGAG
TAGTCAGGAGAGGAGGAAAAATCTGGCTAGTAAAACATGTAAGGAAAATTTTAGGGATGTTAAAGAAAAA
AATAACACAAAACAAAATAT
